>Addgene plasmid #248872 | TDP-43_CTD_I318A | addgene full sequence | sequence record 494390 | Addgene NGS Result
TAATACGACTCACTATAGGGGAATTGTGAGCGGATAACAATTCCCCTCTAGAAATAATTTTGTTTAACTT
TTGAAGGAGATATACCATGGGTAGCGACAAGATTCATCACCACCATCATCATGAGAACTTATACTTTCAA
GGCCATATGAACCGCCAACTGGAACGTTCCGGTCGTTTCGGTGGTAATCCGGGTGGTTTCGGCAACCAGG
GTGGCTTTGGCAATTCGCGTGGCGGTGGTGCCGGCTTGGGCAATAACCAAGGTTCCAATATGGGTGGCGG
TATGAACTTTGGTGCCTTCTCCGCGAATCCGGCAATGATGGCGGCTGCACAAGCGGCGCTGCAGTCTAGC
TGGGGTATGATGGGCATGCTGGCGAGCCAGCAGAACCAGTCAGGCCCGAGCGGCAATAATCAGAATCAAG
GTAACATGCAGCGTGAACCGAATCAAGCGTTTGGTAGCGGTAACAATAGCTACAGCGGTAGCAACAGCGG
TGCGGCAATCGGCTGGGGTAGCGCAAGCAATGCGGGCAGCGGTAGCGGTTTCAACGGCGGCTTTGGTAGC
AGCATGGATAGCAAGAGCTCCGGTTGGGGCATGTAACTCGAGCCCCCTAGCATAACCCCTTGGGGCCTCT
AAACGGGTCTTGAGGGGTTTTTTGCCCCTGAGACGCGTCAATCGAGTTCGTACCTAAGGGCGACACCCCC
TAATTAGCCCGGGCGAAAGGCCCAGTCTTTCGACTGAGCCTTTCGTTTTATTTGATGCCTGGCAGTTCCC
TACTCTCGCATGGGGAGTCCCCACACTACCATCGGCGCTACGGCGTTTCACTTCTGAGTTCGGCATGGGG
TCAGGTGGGACCACCGCGCTACTGCCGCCAGGCAAACAAGGGGTGTTATGAGCCATATTCAGGTATAAAT
GGGCTCGCGATAATGTTCAGAATTGGTTAATTGGTTGTAACACTGACCCCTATTTGTTTATTTTTCTAAA
TACATTCAAATATGTATCCGCTCATGAGACAATAACCCTGATAAATGCTTCAATAATATTGAAAAAGGAA
GAATATGAGCCATATTCAACGGGAAACGTCGAGGCCGCGATTAAATTCCAACATGGATGCTGATTTATAT
GGGTATAAATGGGCTCGCGATAATGTCGGGCAATCAGGTGCGACAATCTATCGCTTGTATGGGAAGCCCG
ATGCGCCAGAGTTGTTTCTGAAACATGGCAAAGGTAGCGTTGCCAATGATGTTACAGATGAGATGGTCAG
ACTAAACTGGCTGACGGAATTTATGCCACTTCCGACCATCAAGCATTTTATCCGTACTCCTGATGATGCA
TGGTTACTCACCACTGCGATCCCCGGAAAAACAGCGTTCCAGGTATTAGAAGAATATCCTGATTCAGGTG
AAAATATTGTTGATGCGCTGGCAGTGTTCCTGCGCCGGTTGCACTCGATTCCTGTTTGTAATTGTCCTTT
TAACAGCGATCGCGTATTTCGCCTCGCTCAGGCGCAATCACGAATGAATAACGGTTTGGTTGATGCGAGT
GATTTTGATGACGAGCGTAATGGCTGGCCTGTTGAACAAGTCTGGAAAGAAATGCATAAACTTTTGCCAT
TCTCACCGGATTCAGTCGTCACTCATGGTGATTTCTCACTTGATAACCTTATTTTTGACGAGGGGAAATT
AATAGGTTGTATTGATGTTGGACGAGTCGGAATCGCAGACCGATACCAGGATCTTGCCATCCTATGGAAC
TGCCTCGGTGAGTTTTCTCCTTCATTACAGAAACGGCTTTTTCAAAAATATGGTATTGATAATCCTGATA
TGAATAAATTGCAATTTCATTTGATGCTCGATGAGTTTTTCTAAGCGGCGCGCCATCGAATGGCGCAAAA
CCTTTCGCGGTATGGCATGATAGCGCCCGGAAGAGAGTCAATTCAGGGTGGTGAATATGAAACCAGTAAC
GTTATACGATGTCGCAGAGTATGCCGGTGTCTCTTATCAGACCGTTTCCCGCGTGGTGAACCAGGCCAGC
CACGTTTCTGCGAAAACGCGGGAAAAAGTGGAAGCGGCGATGGCGGAGCTGAATTACATTCCCAACCGCG
TGGCACAACAACTGGCGGGCAAACAGTCGTTGCTGATTGGCGTTGCCACCTCCAGTCTGGCCCTGCACGC
GCCGTCGCAAATTGTCGCGGCGATTAAATCTCGCGCCGATCAACTGGGTGCCAGCGTGGTGGTGTCGATG
GTAGAACGAAGCGGCGTCGAAGCCTGTAAAGCGGCGGTGCACAATCTTCTCGCGCAACGCGTCAGTGGGC
TGATCATTAACTATCCGCTGGATGACCAGGATGCCATTGCTGTGGAAGCTGCCTGCACTAATGTTCCGGC
GTTATTTCTTGATGTCTCTGACCAGACACCCATCAACAGTATTATTTTCTCCCATGAGGACGGTACGCGA
CTGGGCGTGGAGCATCTGGTCGCATTGGGTCACCAGCAAATCGCGCTGTTAGCGGGCCCATTAAGTTCTG
TCTCGGCGCGTCTGCGTCTGGCTGGCTGGCATAAATATCTCACTCGCAATCAAATTCAGCCGATAGCGGA
ACGGGAAGGCGACTGGAGTGCCATGTCCGGTTTTCAACAAACCATGCAAATGCTGAATGAGGGCATCGTT
CCCACTGCGATGCTGGTTGCCAACGATCAGATGGCGCTGGGCGCAATGCGCGCCATTACCGAGTCCGGGC
TGCGCGTTGGTGCGGATATCTCGGTAGTGGGATACGACGATACCGAAGATAGCTCATGTTATATCCCGCC
GTTAACCACCATCAAACAGGATTTTCGCCTGCTGGGGCAAACCAGCGTGGACCGCTTGCTGCAACTCTCT
CAGGGCCAGGCGGTGAAGGGCAATCAGCTGTTGCCAGTCTCACTGGTGAAAAGAAAAACCACCCTGGCGC
CCAATACGCAAACCGCCTCTCCCCGCGCGTTGGCCGATTCATTAATGCAGCTGGCACGACAGGTTTCCCG
ACTGGAAAGCGGGCAGTGACTCATGACCAAAATCCCTTAACGTGAGTTACGCGCGCGTCGTTCCACTGAG
CGTCAGACCCCGTAGAAAAGATCAAAGGATCTTCTTGAGATCCTTTTTTTCTGCGCGTAATCTGCTGCTT
GCAAACAAAAAAACCACCGCTACCAGCGGTGGTTTGTTTGCCGGATCAAGAGCTACCAACTCTTTTTCCG
AAGGTAACTGGCTTCAGCAGAGCGCAGATACCAAATACTGTTCTTCTAGTGTAGCCGTAGTTAGCCCACC
ACTTCAAGAACTCTGTAGCACCGCCTACATACCTCGCTCTGCTAATCCTGTTACCAGTGGCTGCTGCCAG
TGGCGATAAGTCGTGTCTTACCGGGTTGGACTCAAGACGATAGTTACCGGATAAGGCGCAGCGGTCGGGC
TGAACGGGGGGTTCGTGCACACAGCCCAGCTTGGAGCGAACGACCTACACCGAACTGAGATACCTACAGC
GTGAGCTATGAGAAAGCGCCACGCTTCCCGAAGGGAGAAAGGCGGACAGGTATCCGGTAAGCGGCAGGGT
CGGAACAGGAGAGCGCACGAGGGAGCTTCCAGGGGGAAACGCCTGGTATCTTTATAGTCCTGTCGGGTTT
CGCCACCTCTGACTTGAGCGTCGATTTTTGTGATGCTCGTCAGGGGGGCGGAGCCTATGGAAAAACGCCA
GCAACGCGGCCTTTTTACGGTTCCTGGCCTTTTGCTGGCCTTTTGCTCACATGTTCTTTCCTGCGTTATC
CCCTGATTCTGTGGATAACCGTATTACCGCCTTTGAGTGAGCTGATACCGCTCGCCGCAGCCGAACGACC
GAGCGCAGCGAGTCAGTGAGCGAGGAAGCGGAAGGCGAGAGTAGGGAACTGCCAGGCATCAAACTAAGCA
GAAGGCCCCTGACGGATGGCCTTTTTGCGTTTCTACAAACTCTTTCTGTGTTGTAAAACGACGGCCAGTC
TTAAGCTCGGGCCCCCTGGGCGGTTCTGATAACGAGTAATCGTTAATCCGCAAATAACGTAAAAACCCGC
TTCGGCGGGTTTTTTTATGGGGGGAGTTTAGGGAAAGAGCATTTGTCAGAATATTTAAGGGCGCCTGTCA
CTTTGCTTGATATATGAGAATTATTTAACCTTATAAATGAGAAAAAAGCAACGCACTTTAAATAAGATAC
GTTGCTTTTTCGATTGATGAACACCTATAATTAAACTATTCATCTATTATTTATGATTTTTTGTATATAC
AATATTTCTAGTTTGTTAAAGAGAATTAAGAAAATAAATCTCGAAAATAATAAAGGGAAAATCAGTTTTT
GATATCAAAATTATACATGTCAACGATAATACAAAATATAATACAAACTATAAGATGTTATCAGTATTTA
TTATGCATTTAGAATAAATTTTGTGTCGCCCTTCCGCGAAAT
Features (pLannotate 1.2.2; 14 found; start..end, strand, type, name):
      1..19      +  promoter       T7 promoter: promoter for bacteriophage T7 RNA polymerase
     20..44      +  protein_bind   lac operator: The lac repressor binds to the lac operator to inhibit transcription in E. coli. This inhibition can be relieved by adding lactose or isopropyl-β-D-thiogalactopyranoside (IPTG). lac repressor encoded by lacI
     84..593     +  CDS            TARDBP (fragment): TADBP_HUMAN - Also known as TDP43. Experimental evidence at protein level: Swiss-Prot protein existence level 1. RNA-binding protein that is involved in various steps of RNA biogenesis and processing (PubMed:23519609). Preferentially binds, via its two RNA recognition motifs RRM1 and RRM2, to GU-repeats on RNA molecules predominantly localized within long introns and in the 3'UTR of mRNAs (PubMed:23519609, PubMed:24240615, PubMed:24464995). In turn, regulates the splicing of many non-coding and protein-coding RNAs including proteins involved in neuronal survival, as well as mRNAs that encode p
    607..654     +  terminator     T7 terminator: transcription terminator for bacteriophage T7 RNA polymerase
    714..754     -  terminator     rrnB T1 terminator (fragment): transcription terminator T1 from the E. coli rrnB gene
    756..871     -  ncRNA          5S rRNA: Accession: RF00001 - 5S ribosomal RNA
    902..926     +  CDS            KanR (fragment): aminoglycoside phosphotransferase; aph(3')-Ia; confers resistance to kanamycin in bacteria or G418 (Geneticin®) in eukaryotes
    956..1052    +  promoter       AmpR promoter (fragment): bla
   1055..1864    +  CDS            KanR: aminoglycoside phosphotransferase; aph(3')-Ia; confers resistance to kanamycin in bacteria or G418 (Geneticin®) in eukaryotes
   1873..1946    +  promoter       lacI promoter (fragment): lacI
   1947..3026    +  CDS            lacI: LACI_ECOLI - Experimental evidence at protein level: Swiss-Prot protein existence level 1. Repressor of the lactose operon. Binds allolactose as an inducer. From Escherichia coli (strain K12).
   3115..3703    +  rep_origin     ori: high-copy-number ColE1/pMB1/pBR322/pUC origin of replication
   3928..3945    +  terminator     rrnB T2 terminator (fragment): transcription terminator T2 from the E. coli rrnB gene
   3970..3989    -  CDS            lacZα (fragment): LacZα fragment of β-galactosidase; lacZ fragment
