[The description below was written by a language model from this plasmid's Addgene catalogue record and pLannotate feature annotations shown in this document.]
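Description:
TDP-43_CTD_I318A is a bacterial expression plasmid built on the pJ411 backbone (about 4.45 kb in total) for producing the C-terminal domain of human TDP-43 (gene TARDBP) carrying an isoleucine-to-alanine substitution at position 318. It is maintained in E. coli through a high-copy ColE1/pUC-type origin of replication and selected with kanamycin. Resistance comes from an aminoglycoside phosphotransferase gene that appears to be driven by a fragment of the bla (AmpR) promoter.

The roughly 450 bp insert sits in a T7lac expression cassette. A T7 promoter is followed directly by a lac operator, then the TARDBP fragment, then a T7 terminator. The plasmid also carries lacI under its own promoter, so Lac repressor binds the operator and keeps transcription low until an inducer such as IPTG is added. Expression also requires a host that supplies T7 RNA polymerase. The annotated coding region is somewhat longer than the stated insert, which fits with the N-terminal 6xHis tag that the record says is contributed by the backbone. The tag itself is not annotated separately, and no protease cleavage site is recorded. Fragments of the rrnB T1 and T2 terminators flank parts of the backbone, probably insulating the cassette from read-through transcription. The short lacZα and partial KanR annotations are likely backbone remnants with no function.

The construct is intended for recombinant production and His-tag affinity purification of the mutant domain. The associated publication concerns helix-mediated multimerization of the conserved region of the TDP-43 C-terminal domain, so I318A presumably serves as a point variant for probing that self-association, although the record does not state the expected effect of the mutation.
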