Addgene plasmid #248872: TDP-43_CTD_I318A
Purpose: Expresses 6xHis-tagged C-terminal domain of TDP-43 with I318A.
Depositing lab: Nicolas Fawzi. Depositing organization: Brown University. Publication: Structural details of helix-mediated multimerization of the conserved region of TDP-43 C-terminal domain. Rizuan A, Shenoy J, Mohanty P, Dos Passos PM, Mercado Ortiz JF, Bai L, Viswanathan R, Zaborowksy J, Wang SH, Johnson V, Mamede LD, Titus AR, Ayala YM, Ghirlando R, Mittal J, Fawzi NL. Nat Commun. 2025 Nov 26;16(1):10528. doi: 10.1038/s41467-025-65546-w. PubMed 41298366.
Backbone
  Vector backbone: pJ411
  Backbone size w/o insert (bp): 4005
  Total vector size (bp): 4452
  Vector type: Bacterial Expression
Growth in bacteria
  Bacterial resistance: Kanamycin, 50 μg/mL
  Growth temperature: 37°C
  Growth strain: DH5alpha
  Copy number: High Copy
Gene/Insert
  Gene/Insert name: TDP-43_CTD_I318A
  Species: H. sapiens (human)
  Insert size (bp): 447
  Mutation: changed I318A
  Entrez Gene: TARDBP (a.k.a. ALS10, TDP-43)
  Tag / fusion protein: 6xHis-tags (N terminal on backbone)
Terms and licenses: Academic/Nonprofit Terms; Industry Terms: Not Available to Industry
Depositor comments: Please visit https://doi.org/10.1101/2024.07.05.602258 for bioRxiv preprint.
How to cite: TDP-43_CTD_I318A was a gift from Nicolas Fawzi (Addgene plasmid # 248872 ; http://n2t.net/addgene:248872 ; RRID:Addgene_248872)
